>Addgene plasmid #48696 | pANAP | addgene full sequence | sequence record 197837 | Addgene NGS Result
GACGGATCGGGAGATCTAATATTTGCATGTCGCTATGTGTTCTGGGAAATCACCATAAACGTGAAATCCC
TATCAGTGATAGAGACTTATAAGTTCCCTATCAGTGATAGAGACACCGCCCGGATGGTGGAATCGGTAGA
CACAAGGGATTCTAAATCCCTCGGCGTTCGCGCTGTGCGGGTTCAAGTCCCGCTCCGGGTATTTTTTGGA
TCTAATATTTGCATGTCGCTATGTGTTCTGGGAAATCACCATAAACGTGAAATCCCTATCAGTGATAGAG
ACTTATAAGTTCCCTATCAGTGATAGAGACACCGCCCGGATGGTGGAATCGGTAGACACAAGGGATTCTA
AATCCCTCGGCGTTCGCGCTGTGCGGGTTCAAGTCCCGCTCCGGGTATTTTTTGGATCTAATATTTGCAT
GTCGCTATGTGTTCTGGGAAATCACCATAAACGTGAAATCCCTATCAGTGATAGAGACTTATAAGTTCCC
TATCAGTGATAGAGACACCGCCCGGATGGTGGAATCGGTAGACACAAGGGATTCTAAATCCCTCGGCGTT
CGCGCTGTGCGGGTTCAAGTCCCGCTCCGGGTATTTTTTGGATCTAATATTTGCATGTCGCTATGTGTTC
TGGGAAATCACCATAAACGTGAAATCCCTATCAGTGATAGAGACTTATAAGTTCCCTATCAGTGATAGAG
ACACCGCCCGGATGGTGGAATCGGTAGACACAAGGGATTCTAAATCCCTCGGCGTTCGCGCTGTGCGGGT
TCAAGTCCCGCTCCGGGTATTTTTTGGATCTAATATTTGCATGTCGCTATGTGTTCTGGGAAATCACCAT
AAACGTGAAATCCCTATCAGTGATAGAGACTTATAAGTTCCCTATCAGTGATAGAGACACCGCCCGGATG
GTGGAATCGGTAGACACAAGGGATTCTAAATCCCTCGGCGTTCGCGCTGTGCGGGTTCAAGTCCCGCTCC
GGGTATTTTTTGGATCTAATATTTGCATGTCGCTATGTGTTCTGGGAAATCACCATAAACGTGAAATCCC
TATCAGTGATAGAGACTTATAAGTTCCCTATCAGTGATAGAGACACCGCCCGGATGGTGGAATCGGTAGA
CACAAGGGATTCTAAATCCCTCGGCGTTCGCGCTGTGCGGGTTCAAGTCCCGCTCCGGGTATTTTTTGGA
TCTAATATTTGCATGTCGCTATGTGTTCTGGGAAATCACCATAAACGTGAAATCCCTATCAGTGATAGAG
ACTTATAAGTTCCCTATCAGTGATAGAGACACCGCCCGGATGGTGGAATCGGTAGACACAAGGGATTCTA
AATCCCTCGGCGTTCGCGCTGTGCGGGTTCAAGTCCCGCTCCGGGTATTTTTTGGATCTAATATTTGCAT
GTCGCTATGTGTTCTGGGAAATCACCATAAACGTGAAATCCCTATCAGTGATAGAGACTTATAAGTTCCC
TATCAGTGATAGAGACACCGCCCGGATGGTGGAATCGGTAGACACAAGGGATTCTAAATCCCTCGGCGTT
CGCGCTGTGCGGGTTCAAGTCCCGCTCCGGGTATTTTTTGGATCTCCCGATCCCCTATGGTGCACTCTCA
GTACAATCTGCTCTGATGCCGCATAGTTAAGCCAGTATCTGCTCCCTGCTTGTGTGTTGGAGGTCGCTGA
GTAGTGCGCGAGCAAAATTTAAGCTACAACAAGGCAAGGCTTGACCGACAATTGCATGAAGAATCTGCTT
AGGGTTAGGCGTTTTGCGCTGCTTCGCGATGTACGGGCCAGATATACGCGTTGACATTGATTATTGACTA
GTTATTAATAGTAATCAATTACGGGGTCATTAGTTCATAGCCCATATATGGAGTTCCGCGTTACATAACT
TACGGTAAATGGCCCGCCTGGCTGACCGCCCAACGACCCCCGCCCATTGACGTCAATAATGACGTATGTT
CCCATAGTAACGCCAATAGGGACTTTCCATTGACGTCAATGGGTGGAGTATTTACGGTAAACTGCCCACT
TGGCAGTACATCAAGTGTATCATATGCCAAGTACGCCCCCTATTGACGTCAATGACGGTAAATGGCCCGC
CTGGCATTATGCCCAGTACATGACCTTATGGGACTTTCCTACTTGGCAGTACATCTACGTATTAGTCATC
GCTATTACCATGGTGATGCGGTTTTGGCAGTACATCAATGGGCGTGGATAGCGGTTTGACTCACGGGGAT
TTCCAAGTCTCCACCCCATTGACGTCAATGGGAGTTTGTTTTGGCACCAAAATCAACGGGACTTTCCAAA
ATGTCGTAACAACTCCGCCCCATTGACGCAAATGGGCGGTAGGCGTGTACGGTGGGAGGTCTATATAAGC
AGAGCTCTCTGGCTAACTAGAGAACCCACTGCTTACTGGCTTATCGAAATTAATACGACTCACTATAGGG
AGACCCAAGCTGGCTAGCGTTTAAACTTAAGCTTGCCACCATGGAAGAGCAATACCGCCCGGAAGAGATA
GAATCCAAAGTACAGCTTCATTGGGATGAGAAGCGCACATTTGAAGTAACCGAAGACGAGAGCAAAGAGA
AGTATTACTGCTTTTCTGGCCCTCCCTATCCTTCTGGTCGACTACACATGGGCCACGTACGTAACTACAC
CATCGGTGACGTGATCGCCCGCTACCAGCGTATGCTGGGCAAAAACGTCCTGCAGCCGATCGGCTGGGAC
GCGTTTGGTCTGCCTGCGGAAGGCGCGGCGGTGAAAAACAACACCGCTCCGGCACCGTGGACGTACGACA
ACATCGCGTATATGAAAAACCAGCTCAAAATGCTGGGCTTTGGTTATGACTGGAGCCGCGAGCTGGCAAC
CTGTACGCCGGAATACTACCGTTGGGAACAGAAATTCTTCACCGAGCTGTATAAAAAAGGCCTGGTATAT
AAGAAGACTTCTGCGGTCAACTGGTGTCCGAACGACCAGACCGTACTGGCGAACGAACAAGTTATCGACG
GCTGCTGCTGGCGCTGCGATACCAAAGTTGAACGTAAAGAGATCCCGCAGTGGTTTATCAAAATCACTGC
TTACGCTGACGAGCTGCTCAACGATCTGGATAAACTGGATCACTGGCCTGACACCGTTAAAACCATGCAG
CGTAACTGGATCGGTCGTTCCGAAGGCGTGGAGATCACCTTCAACGTTAACGACTATGACAACACGCTGA
CCGTTTACACTACCCGCCCGGACACCTTTATGGGTTGTACCTACCTGGCGGTAGCTGCGGGTCATCCGCT
GGCGCAGAAAGCGGCGGAAAATAATCCTGAACTGGCGGCCTTTATTGACGAATGCCGTAACACCAAAGTT
GCCGAAGCTGAAATGGCGACGATGGAGAAAAAAGGCGTCGATACTGGCTTTAAAGCGGTTCACCCATTAA
CGGGCGAAGAAATTCCCGTTTGGGCAGCAAACTTCGTATTGATGGAGTACGGCACGGGCGCAGTTATGGC
GGTACCGGGGCACGACCAGCGCGACTACGAGTTTGCCTCTAAATACGGCCTGAACATCAAACCGGTTATC
CTGGCAGCTGACGGCTCTGAGCCAGATCTTTCTCAGCAAGCCCTGACTGAAAAAGGCGTGCTGTTCAACT
CTGGCGAGTTCAACGGTCTTGACCATGAAGCGGCCTTCAACGCCATCGCCGATAAACTGACTGCGATGGG
CGTTGGCGAGCGTAAAGTGAACTACCGCCTGCGCGACTGGGGTGTTTCCCGTCAGCGTTACTGGGGCGCG
CCGATTCCGATGGTGACTCTAGAAGACGGTACCGTAATGCCGACCCCGGACGACCAGCTGCCGGTGATCC
TGCCGGAGGATGTGGTAATGGACGGCATTACCAGCCCGATTAAAGCAGATCCGGAGTGGGCGAAAACTAC
CGTTAACGGTATGCCAGCACTGCGTGAAACCGACACTTTCGACACCTTTATGGAGTCCTCCTGGGTTCTT
GCGCGCTACACTTGCCCGCAGTACAAAGAAGGTATGCTGGATTCCGAAGCGGCTAACTACTGGCTGCCGG
TGGATATCGCGATTGGTGGTATTGAACACGCCATTATGGAGAGTCTCTACTGTCGCTTCTTCCACAAACT
GATGCGTGATGCAGGCATGGTGAACTCTGACGAACCAGTTAAACAGTTGCTGTGTCAGGGTATGGTGCTG
GCAGATGCCTTCTACTATGTTGGCGAAAACGGCGAACGTAACTGGGTTTCCCCGGTTGATGCTATCGTTG
AACGTGACGAGAAAGGCCGTATCGTGAAAGCGAAAGATGCGGCAGGCCATGAACTGGTTTATACCGGCAT
GAGCAAAATGTCCAAGTCGAAGAACAACGGTATCGACCCGCAGGTGATGGTTGAACGTTACGGCGCGGAC
ACCGTTCGTCTGTTTATGATGTTTGCTTCTCCGGCTGATATGACTCTCGAATGGCAGGAATCCGGTGTGG
AAGGGGCTAACCGCTTCCTGAAACGTGTCTGGAAACTGGTTTACGAGCACACAGCAAAAAGTGATGTTGC
GGCACTGAACGTTGATGCGCTGACTGAAAATCAGAAAGCGCTGCGTCGCGATGTGCATAAAACGATCGCT
AAAGTGACCGATGATATCGGCCGTCGTCAGACCTTCAACACCGCAATTGCGGCGATTATGGAGCTGATGA
ACAAACTGGCGAAAGCACCAACCGATGGCGAGCAGGATCGCGCTCTGATGCAGGAAGCACTGCTGGCCGT
TGTCCGTATGCTTAACCCGTTCACCCCGCACATCTGCTTCACGCTGTGGCAGGAACTGAAAGGCGAAGGC
GATATCGACAACGCGCCGTGGCCGGTTGCTGACGAAAAAGCGATGGTGGAAGACTCCACGCTGGTCGTGG
TGCAGGTTAACGGTAAAGTCCGTGCCAAAATCACCGTTCCGGTGGACGCAACGGAAGAACAGGTTCGCGA
ACGTGCTGGCCAGGAACATCTGGTAGCAAAATATCTTGATGGCGTTACTGTACGTAAAGTGATTTACGTA
CCAGGTAAACTCCTCAATCTGGTCGTTGGCGGGCCCGTTTAACTCGAGTCTAGAGGGCCCGTTTAAACCC
GCTGATCAGCCTCGACTGTGCCTTCTAGTTGCCAGCCATCTGTTGTTTGCCCCTCCCCCGTGCCTTCCTT
GACCCTGGAAGGTGCCACTCCCACTGTCCTTTCCTAATAAAATGAGGAAATTGCATCGCATTGTCTGAGT
AGGTGTCATTCTATTCTGGGGGGTGGGGTGGGGCAGGACAGCAAGGGGGAGGATTGGGAAGACAATAGCA
GGCATGCTGGGGATGCGGTGGGCTCTATGGCTTCTGAGGCGGAAAGAACCAGCTGGGGCTCTAGGGGGTA
TCCCC
[124 nt withheld, positions 5396-5519]
C
[91 nt withheld, positions 5521-5611]
A
[49 nt withheld, positions 5613-5661]
CCTTTGACGTTGGAGTCCACGTTCTTT
[37 nt withheld, positions 5689-5725]
ACCCTATCTCGGTCTATTCTTTTGATTTATAAGGGATTTTGCCGATTTCGGCCTATTGGTTAAAAAATGA
GCTGATTTAACAAAAATTTAACGCGAATTAATTCTGTGGAATGTGTGTCAGTTAGGGTGTGGAAAGTCCC
CAGGCTCCCCAGCAGGCAGAAGTATGCAAAGCATGCATCTCAATTAGTCAGCAACCAGGTGTGGAAAGTC
CCCAGGCTCCCCAGCAGGCAGAAGTATGCAAAGCATGCATCTCAATTAGTCAGCAACCATAGTCCCGCCC
CTAACTCCGCCCATCCCGCCCCTAACTCCGCCCAGTTCCGCCCATTCTCCGCCCCATGGCTGACTAATTT
TTTTTATTTATGCAGAGGCCGAGGCCGCCTCTGCCTCTGAGCTATTCCAGAAGTAGTGAGGAGGCTTTTT
TGGAGGCCTAGGCTTTTGCAAAAAGCTCCCGGGAGCTTGTATATCCATTTTCGGATCTGATCAAGAGACA
GGATGAGGATCGTTTCGCATGATTGAACAAGATGGATTGCACGCAGGTTCTCCGGCCGCTTGGGTGGAGA
GGCTATTCGGCTATGACTGGGCACAACAGACAATCGGCTGCTCTGATGCCGCCGTGTTCCGGCTGTCAGC
GCAGGGGCGCCCGGTTCTTTTTGTCAAGACCGACCTGTCCGGTGCCCTGAATGAACTGCAGGACGAGGCA
GCGCGGCTATCGTGGCTGGCCACGACGGGCGTTCCTTGCGCAGCTGTGCTCGACGTTGTCACTGAAGCGG
GAAGGGACTGGCTGCTATTGGGCGAAGTGCCGGGGCAGGATCTCCTGTCATCTCACCTTGCTCCTGCCGA
GAAAGTATCCATCATGGCTGATGCAATGCGGCGGCTGCATACGCTTGATCCGGCTACCTGCCCATTCGAC
CACCAAGCGAAACATCGCATCGAGCGAGCACGTACTCGGATGGAAGCCGGTCTTGTCGATCAGGATGATC
TGGACGAAGAGCATCAGGGGCTCGCGCCAGCCGAACTGTTCGCCAGGCTCAAGGCGCGCATGCCCGACGG
CGAGGATCTCGTCGTGACCCATGGCGATGCCTGCTTGCCGAATATCATGGTGGAAAATGGCCGCTTTTCT
GGATTCATCGACTGTGGCCGGCTGGGTGTGGCGGACCGCTATCAGGACATAGCGTTGGCTACCCGTGATA
TTGCTGAAGAGCTTGGCGGCGAATGGGCTGACCGCTTCCTCGTGCTTTACGGTATCGCCGCTCCCGATTC
GCAGCGCATCGCCTTCTATCGCCTTCTTGACGAGTTCTTCTGAGCGGGACTCTGGGGTTCGAAATGACCG
ACCAAGCGACGCCCAACCTGCCATCACGAGATTTCGATTCCACCGCCGCCTTCTATGAAAGGTTGGGCTT
CGGAATCGTTTTCCGGGACGCCGGCTGGATGATCCTCCAGCGCGGGGATCTCATGCTGGAGTTCTTCGCC
CACCCCAACTTGTTTATTGCAGCTTATAATGGTTACAAATAAAGCAATAGCATCACAAATTTCACAAATA
AAGCATTTTTTTCACTGCATTCTAGTTGTGGTTTGTCCAAACTCATCAATGTATCTTATCATGTCTGTAT
ACCGTCGACCTCTAGCTAGAGCTTGGCGTAATCATGGTCATAGCTGTTTCCTGTGTGAAATTGTTATCCG
CTCACAATTCCACACAACATACGAGCCGGAAGCATAAAGTGTAAAGCCTGGGGTGCCTAATGAGTGAGCT
AACTCACATTAATTGCGTTGCGCTCACTGCCCGCTTTCCAGTCGGGAAACCTGTCGTGCCAGCTGCATTA
ATGAATCGGCCAACGCGCGGGGAGAGGCGGTTTGCGTATTGGGCGCTCTTCCGCTTCCTCGCTCACTGAC
TCGCTGCGCTCGGTCGTTCGGCTGCGGCGAGCGGTATCAGCTCACTCAAAGGCGGTAATACGGTTATCCA
CAGAATCAGGGGATAACGCAGGAAAGAACATGTGAGCAAAAGGCCAGCAAAAGGCCAGGAACCGTAAAAA
GGCCGCGTTGCTGGCGTTTTTCCATAGGCTCCGCCCCCCTGACGAGCATCACAAAAATCGACGCTCAAGT
CAGAGGTGGCGAAACCCGACAGGACTATAAAGATACCAGGCGTTTCCCCCTGGAAGCTCCCTCGTGCGCT
CTCCTGTTCCGACCCTGCCGCTTACCGGATACCTGTCCGCCTTTCTCCCTTCGGGAAGCGTGGCGCTTTC
TCATAGCTCACGCTGTAGGTATCTCAGTTCGGTGTAGGTCGTTCGCTCCAAGCTGGGCTGTGTGCACGAA
CCCCCCGTTCAGCCCGACCGCTGCGCCTTATCCGGTAACTATCGTCTTGAGTCCAACCCGGTAAGACACG
ACTTATCGCCACTGGCAGCAGCCACTGGTAACAGGATTAGCAGAGCGAGGTATGTAGGCGGTGCTACAGA
GTTCTTGAAGTGGTGGCCTAACTACGGCTACACTAGAAGAACAGTATTTGGTATCTGCGCTCTGCTGAAG
CCAGTTACCTTCGGAAAAAGAGTTGGTAGCTCTTGATCCGGCAAACAAACCACCGCTGGTAGCGGTGGTT
TTTTTGTTTGCAAGCAGCAGATTACGCGCAGAAAAAAAGGATCTCAAGAAGATCCTTTGATCTTTTCTAC
GGGGTCTGACGCTCAGTGGAACGAAAACTCACGTTAAGGGATTTTGGTCATGAGATTATCAAAAAGGATC
TTCACCTAGATCCTTTTAAATTAAAAATGAAGTTTTAAATCAATCTAAAGTATATATGAGTAAACTTGGT
CTGACAGTTACCAATGCTTAATCAGTGAGGCACCTATCTCAGCGATCTGTCTATTTCGTTCATCCATAGT
TGCCTGACTCCCCGTCGTGTAGATAACTACGATACGGGAGGGCTTACCATCTGGCCCCAGTGCTGCAATG
ATACCGCGAGACCCACGCTCACCGGCTCCAGATTTATCAGCAATAAACCAGCCAGCCGGAAGGGCCGAGC
GCAGAAGTGGTCCTGCAACTTTATCCGCCTCCATCCAGTCTATTAATTGTTGCCGGGAAGCTAGAGTAAG
TAGTTCGCCAGTTAATAGTTTGCGCAACGTTGTTGCCATTGCTACAGGCATCGTGGTGTCACGCTCGTCG
TTTGGTATGGCTTCATTCAGCTCCGGTTCCCAACGATCAAGGCGAGTTACATGATCCCCCATGTTGTGCA
AAAAAGCGGTTAGCTCCTTCGGTCCTCCGATCGTTGTCAGAAGTAAGTTGGCCGCAGTGTTATCACTCAT
GGTTATGGCAGCACTGCATAATTCTCTTACTGTCATGCCATCCGTAAGATGCTTTTCTGTGACTGGTGAG
TACTCAACCAAGTCATTCTGAGAATAGTGTATGCGGCGACCGAGTTGCTCTTGCCCGGCGTCAATACGGG
ATAATACCGCGCCACATAGCAGAACTTTAAAAGTGCTCATCATTGGAAAACGTTCTTCGGGGCGAAAACT
CTCAAGGATCTTACCGCTGTTGAGATCCAGTTCGATGTAACCCACTCGTGCACCCAACTGATCTTCAGCA
TCTTTTACTTTCACCAGCGTTTCTGGGTGAGCAAAAACAGGAAGGCAAAATGCCGCAAAAAAGGGAATAA
GGGCGACACGGAAATGTTGAATACTCATACTCTTCCTTTTTCAATATTATTGAAGCATTTATCAGGGTTA
TTGTCTCATGAGCGGATACATATTTGAATGTATTTAGAAAAATAAACAAATAGGGGTTCCGCGCACATTT
CCCCGAAAAGTGCCACCTGACGTC
Features (pLannotate 1.2.2; 36 found; start..end, strand, type, name):
     19..113     +  promoter       H1-2O2 promoter: doxycycline-inducible variant of the human H1 RNA promoter (Henriksen et al., 2007)
    118..201     +  tRNA           tRNA(CUA): amber suppressor variant of an E. coli leucine tRNA (Wu et al., 2004)
    215..309     +  promoter       H1-2O2 promoter: doxycycline-inducible variant of the human H1 RNA promoter (Henriksen et al., 2007)
    314..397     +  tRNA           tRNA(CUA): amber suppressor variant of an E. coli leucine tRNA (Wu et al., 2004)
    411..505     +  promoter       H1-2O2 promoter: doxycycline-inducible variant of the human H1 RNA promoter (Henriksen et al., 2007)
    510..593     +  tRNA           tRNA(CUA): amber suppressor variant of an E. coli leucine tRNA (Wu et al., 2004)
    607..701     +  promoter       H1-2O2 promoter: doxycycline-inducible variant of the human H1 RNA promoter (Henriksen et al., 2007)
    706..789     +  tRNA           tRNA(CUA): amber suppressor variant of an E. coli leucine tRNA (Wu et al., 2004)
    803..897     +  promoter       H1-2O2 promoter: doxycycline-inducible variant of the human H1 RNA promoter (Henriksen et al., 2007)
    902..985     +  tRNA           tRNA(CUA): amber suppressor variant of an E. coli leucine tRNA (Wu et al., 2004)
    999..1093    +  promoter       H1-2O2 promoter: doxycycline-inducible variant of the human H1 RNA promoter (Henriksen et al., 2007)
   1098..1181    +  tRNA           tRNA(CUA): amber suppressor variant of an E. coli leucine tRNA (Wu et al., 2004)
   1195..1289    +  promoter       H1-2O2 promoter: doxycycline-inducible variant of the human H1 RNA promoter (Henriksen et al., 2007)
   1294..1377    +  tRNA           tRNA(CUA): amber suppressor variant of an E. coli leucine tRNA (Wu et al., 2004)
   1391..1485    +  promoter       H1-2O2 promoter: doxycycline-inducible variant of the human H1 RNA promoter (Henriksen et al., 2007)
   1490..1573    +  tRNA           tRNA(CUA): amber suppressor variant of an E. coli leucine tRNA (Wu et al., 2004)
   1596..1648    -  misc_feature   bom (fragment): basis of mobility region from pBR322
   1803..2182    +  enhancer       CMV enhancer: human cytomegalovirus immediate early enhancer
   2183..2386    +  promoter       CMV promoter: human cytomegalovirus (CMV) immediate early promoter
   2382..2415    +  LTR            5' LTR (truncated) (fragment): truncated 5' long terminal repeat (LTR) from HIV-1
   2431..2449    +  promoter       T7 promoter: promoter for bacteriophage T7 RNA polymerase
   2491..5082    +  CDS            AnapRS: aminoacyl-tRNA synthetase specific for the fluorescent amino acid Anap (Chatterjee et al., 2013) evolved from an E. coli leucyl-tRNA synthetase
   5126..5350    +  polyA_signal   bGH poly(A) signal: bovine growth hormone polyadenylation signal
   5354..5375    +  promoter       SV40 promoter (fragment): SV40 enhancer and early promoter
   5396..5824    +  rep_origin     f1 ori (sequence partly withheld): f1 bacteriophage origin of replication; arrow indicates direction of (+) strand synthesis
   5838..6167    +  promoter       SV40 promoter: SV40 enhancer and early promoter
   6234..7025    +  CDS            neo: KKA2_KLEPN - Also known as kan, nptII. Experimental evidence at protein level: Swiss-Prot protein existence level 1. Resistance to kanamycin, neomycin, paromomycin, ribostamycin, butirosin and gentamicin B. From Klebsiella pneumoniae.
   7049..7207    +  CDS            ble (fragment): BLE_KLEPN - Experimental evidence at protein level: Swiss-Prot protein existence level 1. Binding protein with a strong affinity to the bleomycin family of antibiotics. Binds to CL990; an antimitotic-antibiotic compound. From Klebsiella pneumoniae.
   7202..7323    +  polyA_signal   SV40 poly(A) signal: SV40 polyadenylation signal
   7396..7412    -  protein_bind   lac operator: The lac repressor binds to the lac operator to inhibit transcription in E. coli. This inhibition can be relieved by adding lactose or isopropyl-β-D-thiogalactopyranoside (IPTG). lac repressor encoded by lacI
   7420..7450    -  promoter       lac promoter: promoter for the E. coli lac operon
   7465..7486    -  protein_bind   CAP binding site: CAP binding activates transcription in the presence of cAMP. E. coli catabolite activator protein
   7499..7591    -  CDS            lacI (fragment): lac repressor; lacI; The lac repressor binds to the lac operator to inhibit transcription in E. coli. This inhibition can be relieved by adding lactose or isopropyl-β-D-thiogalactopyranoside (IPTG).
   7774..8362    -  rep_origin     ori: high-copy-number ColE1/pMB1/pBR322/pUC origin of replication
   8533..9393    -  CDS            AmpR: β-lactamase; bla; confers resistance to ampicillin, carbenicillin, and related antibiotics
   9394..9498    -  promoter       AmpR promoter: bla
