[The description below was written by a language model from this plasmid's Addgene catalogue record and pLannotate feature annotations shown in this document.]
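Description:
pANAP is a mammalian expression plasmid built on the pcDNA3.1(+) backbone that supplies both components of an orthogonal translation system for genetically encoding the fluorescent unnatural amino acid Anap. It is propagated in E. coli as a high-copy plasmid through a ColE1/pUC-type origin with ampicillin resistance (AmpR under its own bla promoter). It also carries an f1 origin and an SV40 promoter-driven neomycin resistance cassette with an SV40 poly(A) signal for G418 selection in mammalian cells. The sequenced record is about 9.5 kb.

The payload has two parts. Upstream of the CMV region sit eight tandem, same-orientation cassettes, each pairing a human H1 RNA polymerase III promoter with an amber suppressor tRNA(CUA) derived from an E. coli leucine tRNA by changing two anticodon positions. The tRNA gene lacks the 3′ CCA and ends in a T-run terminator. The copies were added iteratively into the BglII site using compatible BglII/BamHI ends. The automated annotation labels the promoters as a doxycycline-inducible H1 variant, but the catalogue entry simply records the human H1 promoter. The second part is AnapRS, a mutant E. coli leucyl-tRNA synthetase specific for Anap, expressed from the CMV enhancer/promoter and terminated by the bGH poly(A) signal. The record's synthetase mutation field actually lists the tRNA anticodon changes, and the synthetase substitutions are not stated. The 3′ cloning site is also given inconsistently, as XbaI in one place and XhoI in another.

When pANAP is co-transfected with a target gene carrying an in-frame TAG codon, and Anap is supplied, the synthetase charges the suppressor tRNA. Anap is then incorporated co-translationally at that site, giving site-specific fluorescent labelling of proteins in mammalian cells.
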