Addgene plasmid #48696: pANAP
Purpose: allows co-translational incorporation of a fluorescent AA directly into the target protein; expresses amber suppressor tRNA and the synthetase AnapRS
Depositing lab: Peter Schultz. Depositing organization: Scripps California (The Scripps Research Institute). Publication: A genetically encoded fluorescent probe in Mammalian cells. Chatterjee A, Guo J, Lee HS, Schultz PG. J Am Chem Soc. 2013 Aug 28;135(34):12540-3. doi: 10.1021/ja4059553. Epub 2013 Aug 14. PubMed 23924161.
Backbone
  Vector backbone: pcDNA3.1(+)
  Backbone manufacturer: Invitrogen
  Backbone size w/o insert (bp): 5400
  Vector type: Mammalian Expression
  Selectable markers: Neomycin (select with G418)
Growth in bacteria
  Bacterial resistance: Ampicillin, 100 μg/mL
  Growth temperature: 37°C
  Growth strain: DH5alpha
  Copy number: High Copy
Gene/Insert 1
  Gene/Insert name: 8 copies of the amber suppressor tRNACUA-Leu
  Species: E.coli
  Promoter: human H1 promoter
  Cloning method: Restriction Enzyme; 5′ cloning site BglII (not destroyed); 3′ cloning site BglII (destroyed during cloning)
  Sequencing primers: 5′ NA
Gene/Insert 2
  Gene/Insert name: AnapRS
  Species: E.coli
  Mutation: mutant E.coli leucyl synthetase specific for Anap (U35 and A36 are mutated to C and U, respectively)
  Promoter: CMV
  Cloning method: Restriction Enzyme; 5′ cloning site HindIII (not destroyed); 3′ cloning site XbaI (not destroyed)
  Sequencing primers: 5′ CMV-F; 3′ BGH-Rev
Terms and licenses: Academic/Nonprofit Terms; Industry Terms: Not Available to Industry
Depositor comments: The amber suppressor tRNACUA-Leu was derived from E. coli tRNAUAA-Leu in which U35 and A36 are mutated to C and U, respectively. The gene lacking 3′-CCA but with a 3′-TTTTTT sequence, driven by the human H1 promoter was synthesized by IDT. This was PCR amplified, digested with BglII and BamHI and was inserted into the BglII site of pCDNA3.1. Additional copies of the tRNA expression cassette were introduced in the resulting plasmid by successive rounds of BglII digestion, ligation of the BglII/BamHI digested insert, and verification of the insert orientation in the resulting plasmid by DNA sequencing and digestion analysis. AnapRS was PCR amplified and was inserted into pCDNA3.1-8x H1-tRNACUA-EcLeu between HindIII and XhoI restriction sites to generate pAnap. Note that any small discrepancies between Addgene's quality control sequence and the assembled sequence from the depositor should not affect plasmid function.
How to cite: pANAP was a gift from Peter Schultz (Addgene plasmid # 48696 ; http://n2t.net/addgene:48696 ; RRID:Addgene_48696)
