>Addgene plasmid #48696 | pANAP | addgene partial sequence | sequence record 73737 | pRSII-F1 5'-CGGCATCAGAGCAGATTGTAC-3'
TACCCGGAGCGGGACTTGAACCCGCACAGCGCGAACGCCGAGGGATTTAGAATCCCTTGTGTCTACCGAT
TCCACCATCCGGGCGGTGTCTCTATCACTGATAGGGAACTTATAAGTCTCTATCACTGATAGGGATTTCA
CGTTTATGGTGATTTCCCAGAACACATAGCGACATGCAAATATTAGATCCAAAAAATACCCGGAGCGGGA
CTTGAACCCGCACAGCGCGAACGCCGAGGGATTTAGAATCCCTTGTGTCTACCGATTCCACCATCCGGGC
GGTGTCTCTATCACTGATAGGGAACTTATAAGTCTCTATCACTGATAGGGATTTCACGTTTATGGTGATT
TCCCAGAACACATAGCGACATGCAAATATTAGATCCAAAAAATACCCGGAGCGGGACTTGAACCCGCACA
GCGCGAACGCCGAGGGATTTAGAATCCCTTGTGTCTACCGATTCCACCATCCGGGCGGTGTCTCTATCAC
TGATAGGGAACTTATAAGTCTCTATCACTGATAGGGATTTCACGTTTATGGTGATTTCCCAGAACACATA
GCGACATGCAAATATTAGATCCAAAAAATACCCGGAGCGGGACTTGAACCCGCACAGCGCGAACGCCGAG
GGATTTAGAATCCCTTGTGTCTACCGATTCCACCATCCGGGCGGTGTCTCTATCACTGATAGGGAACTTA
TAAGTCTCTATCACTGATAGGGATTTCACGTTTATGGTGATTTCCCAG
