>Addgene plasmid #48696 | pANAP | addgene partial sequence | sequence record 73738 | pGalW-R 5'-AAAGGGAATAAGGGCGACAC-3'
ATTGTCTCATGAGCGGATACATATTTGAATGTATTTAGAAAAATAAACAAATAGGGGTTCCGCGCACATT
TCCCCGAAAAGTGCCACCTGACGTCGACGGATCGGGAGATCTAATATTTGCATGTCGCTATGTGTTCTGG
GAAATCACCATAAACGTGAAATCCCTATCAGTGATAGAGACTTATAAGTTCCCTATCAGTGATAGAGACA
CCGCCCGGATGGTGGAATCGGTAGACACAAGGGATTCTAAATCCCTCGGCGTTCGCGCTGTGCGGGTTCA
AGTCCCGCTCCGGGTATTTTTTGGATCTAATATTTGCATGTCGCTATGTGTTCTGGGAAATCACCATAAA
CGTGAAATCCCTATCAGTGATAGAGACTTATAAGTTCCCTATCAGTGATAGAGACACCGCCCGGATGGTG
GAATCGGTAGACACAAGGGATTCTAAATCCCTCGGCGTTCGCGCTGTGCGGGTTCAAGTCCCGCTCCGGG
TATTTTTTGGATCTAATATTTGCATGTCGCTATGTGTTCTGGGAAATCACCATAAACGTGAAATCCCTAT
CAGTGATAGAGACTTATAAGTTCCCTATCAGTGATAGAGACACCGCCCGGATGGTGGAATCGGTAGACAC
AAGGGATTCTAAATCCCTCGGCGTTCGCGCTGTGCGGGTTCAAGTCCCGCTCCGGGTATTTTTTGGATCT
AATATTTGCATGTCGCTATGTGTTCTGGGAAATCACCATAAACGTGAAATCCCTATCAGTGATAGAGACT
TATAAGTTCCCTATCAGTGATAGAGACACCGCCCGGATGGTGGAATCGGTAGACACAAGGGATTCTAAAT
CCCTCGGCGTTCGCGCTGTGCGGGTTCAAGTCCCGCTCCGGGTATTTTTGGGATCTAATATTTGCATGTC
GCTATGTGTTCTGGGAAATCACCATAAACGTGAA
