>Addgene plasmid #48696 | pANAP | addgene partial sequence | sequence record 73739 | CMV-F 5'-CGCAAATGGGCGGTAGGCGTG-3'
GAGCTCTCTGGCTAACTAGAGAACCCACTGCTTACTGGCTTATCGAAATTAATACGACTCACTATAGGGA
GACCCAAGCTGGCTAGCGTTTAAACTTAAGCTTGCCACCATGGAAGAGCAATACCGCCCGGAAGAGATAG
AATCCAAAGTACAGCTTCATTGGGATGAGAAGCGCACATTTGAAGTAACCGAAGACGAGAGCAAAGAGAA
GTATTACTGCTTTTCTGGCCCTCCCTATCCTTCTGGTCGACTACACATGGGCCACGTACGTAACTACACC
ATCGGTGACGTGATCGCCCGCTACCAGCGTATGCTGGGCAAAAACGTCCTGCAGCCGATCGGCTGGGACG
CGTTTGGTCTGCCTGCGGAAGGCGCGGCGGTGAAAAACAACACCGCTCCGGCACCGTGGACGTACGACAA
CATCGCGTATATGAAAAACCAGCTCAAAATGCTGGGCTTTGGTTATGACTGGAGCCGCGAGCTGGCAACC
TGTACGCCGGAATACTACCGTTGGGAACAGAAATTCTTCACCGAGCTGTATAAAAAAGGCCTGGTATATA
AGAAGACTTCTGCGGTCAACTGGTGTCCGAACGACCAGACCGTACTGGCGAACGAACAAGTTATCGACGG
CTGCTGCTGGCGCTGCGATACCAAAGTTGAACGTAAAGAGATCCCGCAGTGGTTTATCAAAATCACTGCT
TACGCTGACGAGCTGCTCAACGATCTGGATAAACTGGATCACTGGCCTGACACCGTTAAAACCATGCAGC
GTAACTGGATCGGTCGTTCCGAAGGCGTGGAGATCACCTTCAACGTTAACGACTATGACAACACGCTGAC
CGTTTACACTACCCGCCCGGACACCTTTATGGGTTGTACCTACCTGGCGGTAGCTGCGGGTCATCCGCTG
GCG
